Addgene plasmid #216445: pPOM020_P2_pTRS1
Purpose: Constitutive promoter for gene expression in S. pombe. Part type 2 following the YeastToolkit MoClo grammar.
Depositing lab: Tomáš Pluskal. Depositing organization: Institute of Organic Chemistry and Biochemistry, Academy of Sciences of the Czech Republic. Publication: POMBOX: A Fission Yeast Cloning Toolkit for Molecular and Synthetic Biology. Hebra T, Smrckova H, Elkatmis B, Prevorovsky M, Pluskal T. ACS Synth Biol. 2023 Nov 22. doi: 10.1021/acssynbio.3c00529. PubMed 37991801.
Backbone
  Vector backbone: pYTK001
  Vector type: Yeast Expression, Synthetic Biology
Growth in bacteria
  Bacterial resistance: Chloramphenicol, 25 μg/mL
  Growth temperature: 37°C
  Growth strain: DH5alpha
  Copy number: High Copy
Gene/Insert
  Gene/Insert name: Promoter trs1
  Species: S. pombe (fission yeast)
  Insert size (bp): 1120
  Mutation: Removal of any BsaI // BsmBI restriction site
  Cloning method: Golden Gate
Terms and licenses: Academic/Nonprofit Terms; Industry Terms: Not Available to Industry
How to cite: pPOM020_P2_pTRS1 was a gift from Tomáš Pluskal (Addgene plasmid # 216445 ; http://n2t.net/addgene:216445 ; RRID:Addgene_216445)
