[The description below was written by a language model from this plasmid's Addgene catalogue record and pLannotate feature annotations shown in this document.]
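Description:
pPOM020_P2_pTRS1 is a Golden Gate part plasmid from the POMBOX fission yeast cloning toolkit, built in the pYTK001 entry backbone of the YeastToolkit MoClo system. It is a small (about 2.8 kb) storage vector rather than an expression plasmid in its own right. It is propagated in E. coli on a high-copy ColE1/pUC-type origin and selected with chloramphenicol through a cat (chloramphenicol acetyltransferase) gene. The cat gene is driven by its native promoter and followed by a lambda t0 terminator. The feature table shows no yeast origin or yeast selection marker, as expected for a part-level vector.

The payload is a roughly 1.1 kb fragment carrying the Schizosaccharomyces pombe trs1 promoter, described as a constitutive promoter for gene expression in fission yeast. It is formatted as a type 2 part (the promoter position) in the YeastToolkit assembly grammar. Internal BsaI and BsmBI recognition sites have been removed so the fragment survives Type IIS digestion during hierarchical assembly. The automated annotation does not label the promoter itself. It does flag a short fragment matching the S. pombe gar1 coding sequence at the edge of the insert region, which probably reflects neighbouring genomic sequence included in the cloned fragment, though the record does not explain it.

In use, the promoter is combined in a Golden Gate reaction with compatible coding sequence, terminator and other toolkit parts. This builds transcription units and multigene constructs for molecular and synthetic biology work in S. pombe.
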