Features (pLannotate 1.2.2; 5 found; start..end, strand, type, name):
   1496..1588    +  CDS            gar1 (fragment): GAR1_SCHPO - Experimental evidence at transcript level: Swiss-Prot protein existence level 2. Non-catalytic component of the H/ACA small nucleolar ribonucleoprotein (H/ACA snoRNP), which catalyzes pseudouridylation of rRNA and is required for ribosome biogenesis. This involves the isomerization of uridine such that the ribose is subsequently attached to C5, instead of the normal N1. Pseudouridine ('psi') residues may serve to stabilize the conformation of rRNAs. The H/ACA snoRNP complex also mediates pseudouridylation of other types of RNAs. The H/ACA snoRNP complex mediates pseudouridylation
   1650..1684    -  terminator     lambda t0 terminator: minimal transcription terminator from phage lambda (Scholtissek and Grosse, 1987)
   1758..2414    -  CDS            cat: CAT_ECOLX - Experimental evidence at protein level: Swiss-Prot protein existence level 1. This enzyme is an effector of chloramphenicol resistance in bacteria. From Escherichia coli. This protein is used as a marker in many commonly used cloning vectors, such as pACYC184.
   2415..2512    -  promoter       cat promoter: promoter of the E. coli cat gene encoding chloramphenicol acetyltransferase
   2596..402     +  rep_origin     ori (across the origin): high-copy-number ColE1/pMB1/pBR322/pUC origin of replication
>Addgene plasmid #216445 | pPOM020_P2_pTRS1 | addgene full sequence | sequence record 432942 | Addgene NGS Result
TCTGTAGCACCGCCTACATACCTCGCTCTGCTAATCCTGTTACCAGTGGCTGCTGCCAGTGGCGATAAGT
CGTGTCTTACCGGGTTGGACTCAAGACGATAGTTACCGGATAAGGCGCAGCGGTCGGGCTGAACGGGGGG
TTCGTGCACACAGCCCAGCTTGGAGCGAACGACCTACACCGAACTGAGATACCTACAGCGTGAGCTATGA
GAAAGCGCCACGCTTCCCGAAGGGAGAAAGGCGGACAGGTATCCGGTAAGCGGCAGGGTCGGAACAGGAG
AGCGCACGAGGGAGCTTCCAGGGGGAAACGCCTGGTATCTTTATAGTCCTGTCGGGTTTCGCCACCTCTG
ACTTGAGCGTCGATTTTTGTGATGCTCGTCAGGGGGGCGGAGCCTATGGAAAAACGCCAGCAACGCGGCC
TTTTTACGGTTCCTGGCCTTTTGCTGGCCTTTTGCTCACATGTTCTTTCCTGCGTTATCCCCTGATTCTG
TGGATAACCGTAGTCGGTCTCAAACGCAAAGTCTATTAACTTCAACTTTCTTACCTCTGACAAGATGTTT
CTTCGACAGGTCAGAAATCGATGCCCAAAATCAAATTTTGAAGGTACTTTGCTTATGGTTCAAAATTATC
TAGCCAAGTATAACCATCATGATTGCGAGAGTCAAATTCAGTACTGCGTTGAAAGGAAACACAGTACTTC
ACTATGAAATGTTTAACTATATAATGATGCATTATGCTGCGGTGAGTCAACTTGTGACTTAGTACATTAG
ATTATGCATTGCTATAGAAAGTTTGCGTAGAGAGATTTTGTATTAAAGATCAGCGTAACAGACAATTGAG
TTTAGATATTCTTCTTTTTTACCTTTCATATCATAGGTCTACATCTCTTGGTGTATAGCTAAATAATGTC
TTTTCAATGTCATAATTAACCAGCATTTTAATTTATATTTGAAATATACAATGAATAGTGAAAGTTGCGC
AATGTAAGCTACGCAGTTTGGTATCTGATTTAAGGATACGTAGAACTGCGGTGAGTTTTCCTTGTGATCA
ATTATATTACAATACACAGGTTGTATAAGTAGCAACTGAGTATAGGTATTGTATTAACTGGGTTATAATG
TTACCTATCACTAATATAGCTCATAACTGAACTGAGGAACGAGGTTCAGCAGTAGCTCTATTTATATTAT
TCAGATAATATAGATCTTAATAGATTATCATTAAGATCAATCTCCATATCGTATCATACATGGTACGATA
TATAATTAGAACATGTGACATATAGTGATACGCAACGTAGTGTATCGTAGCGTAGTGTAGTATTGCTGAC
ACGCAAAAATATATAGTGCTGCTTGGTGACGCTTAATAACGAATAGCAGTGCGGTACTCAACACCAAAAC
GCAATGTGACAGCGAAATTTTCGTTGTAACTCGAAAAGTGTACTTTGGAATCTGTCCTAACACCATACCA
TCAGTAGTCTAACTGCCAAGCTGAAATGAGTTTTAGAGGCGGTCGCGGTGGTGGATTTAGAGGAGGACGA
GGTGGATCTCGTCCTTTTACTCCTTCAGGTCCACCCGATCAAGTCATTGGTAAGAAAAAAACAAGAGGAA
ATTTTCCAGTGCCTAAGAGATCTATGTGAGACCAGACCAATAAAAAACGCCCGGCGGCAACCGAGCGTTC
TGAACAAATCCAGATGGAGTTCTGAGGTCATTACTGGATCTATCAACAGGAGTCCAAGCGAGCTCGATAT
CAAATTACGCCCCGCCCTGCCACTCATCGCAGTACTGTTGTAATTCATTAAGCATTCTGCCGACATGGAA
GCCATCACAAACGGCATGATGAACCTGAATCGCCAGCGGCATCAGCACCTTGTCGCCTTGCGTATAATAT
TTGCCCATGGTGAAAACGGGGGCGAAGAAGTTGTCCATATTGGCCACGTTTAAATCAAAACTGGTGAAAC
TCACCCAGGGATTGGCTGAAACGAAAAACATATTCTCAATAAACCCTTTAGGGAAATAGGCCAGGTTTTC
ACCGTAACACGCCACATCTTGCGAATATATGTGTAGAAACTGCCGGAAATCGTCGTGGTATTCACTCCAG
AGCGATGAAAACGTTTCAGTTTGCTCATGGAAAACGGTGTAACAAGGGTGAACACTATCCCATATCACCA
GCTCACCGTCTTTCATTGCCATACGAAATTCCGGATGAGCATTCATCAGGCGGGCAAGAATGTGAATAAA
GGCCGGATAAAACTTGTGCTTATTTTTCTTTACGGTCTTTAAAAAGGCCGTAATATCCAGCTGAACGGTC
TGGTTATAGGTACATTGAGCAACTGACTGAAATGCCTCAAAATGTTCTTTACGATGCCATTGGGATATAT
CAACGGTGGTATATCCAGTGATTTTTTTCTCCATTTTAGCTTCCTTAGCTCCTGAAAATCTCGATAACTC
AAAAAATACGCCCGGTAGTGATCTTATTTCATTATGGTGAAAGTTGGAACCTCTTACGTGCCCGATCAAT
CATGACCAAAATCCCTTAACGTGAGTTTTCGTTCCACTGAGCGTCAGACCCCGTAGAAAAGATCAAAGGA
TCTTCTTGAGATCCTTTTTTTCTGCGCGTAATCTGCTGCTTGCAAACAAAAAAACCACCGCTACCAGCGG
TGGTTTGTTTGCCGGATCAAGAGCTACCAACTCTTTTTCCGAAGGTAACTGGCTTCAGCAGAGCGCAGAT
ACCAAATACTGTTCTTCTAGTGTAGCCGTAGTTAGGCCACCACTTCAAGAAC
